>Addgene plasmid #173992 | pGL3-noSV40-humanEC1.45_p300peak1-2_4XCoordinatorMutant#1-2-3-4 | addgene full sequence | sequence record 341764 | Addgene NGS Result
CATTCCGGTACTGTTGGTAAAGCCACCATGGAAGACGCCAAAAACATAAAGAAAGGCCCGGCGCCATTCT
ATCCGCTGGAAGATGGAACCGCTGGAGAGCAACTGCATAAGGCTATGAAGAGATACGCCCTGGTTCCTGG
AACAATTGCTTTTACAGATGCACATATCGAGGTGGACATCACTTACGCTGAGTACTTCGAAATGTCCGTT
CGGTTGGCAGAAGCTATGAAACGATATGGGCTGAATACAAATCACAGAATCGTCGTATGCAGTGAAAACT
CTCTTCAATTCTTTATGCCGGTGTTGGGCGCGTTATTTATCGGAGTTGCAGTTGCGCCCGCGAACGACAT
TTATAATGAACGTGAATTGCTCAACAGTATGGGCATTTCGCAGCCTACCGTGGTGTTCGTTTCCAAAAAG
GGGTTGCAAAAAATTTTGAACGTGCAAAAAAAGCTCCCAATCATCCAAAAAATTATTATCATGGATTCTA
AAACGGATTACCAGGGATTTCAGTCGATGTACACGTTCGTCACATCTCATCTACCTCCCGGTTTTAATGA
ATACGATTTTGTGCCAGAGTCCTTCGATAGGGACAAGACAATTGCACTGATCATGAACTCCTCTGGATCT
ACTGGTCTGCCTAAAGGTGTCGCTCTGCCTCATAGAACTGCCTGCGTGAGATTCTCGCATGCCAGAGATC
CTATTTTTGGCAATCAAATCATTCCGGATACTGCGATTTTAAGTGTTGTTCCATTCCATCACGGTTTTGG
AATGTTTACTACACTCGGATATTTGATATGTGGATTTCGAGTCGTCTTAATGTATAGATTTGAAGAAGAG
CTGTTTCTGAGGAGCCTTCAGGATTACAAGATTCAAAGTGCGCTGCTGGTGCCAACCCTATTCTCCTTCT
TCGCCAAAAGCACTCTGATTGACAAATACGATTTATCTAATTTACACGAAATTGCTTCTGGTGGCGCTCC
CCTCTCTAAGGAAGTCGGGGAAGCGGTTGCCAAGAGGTTCCATCTGCCAGGTATCAGGCAAGGATATGGG
CTCACTGAGACTACATCAGCTATTCTGATTACACCCGAGGGGGATGATAAACCGGGCGCGGTCGGTAAAG
TTGTTCCATTTTTTGAAGCGAAGGTTGTGGATCTGGATACCGGGAAAACGCTGGGCGTTAATCAAAGAGG
CGAACTGTGTGTGAGAGGTCCTATGATTATGTCCGGTTATGTAAACAATCCGGAAGCGACCAACGCCTTG
ATTGACAAGGATGGATGGCTACATTCTGGAGACATAGCTTACTGGGACGAAGACGAACACTTCTTCATCG
TTGACCGCCTGAAGTCTCTGATTAAGTACAAAGGCTATCAGGTGGCTCCCGCTGAATTGGAATCCATCTT
GCTCCAACACCCCAACATCTTCGACGCAGGTGTCGCAGGTCTTCCCGACGATGACGCCGGTGAACTTCCC
GCCGCCGTTGTTGTTTTGGAGCACGGAAAGACGATGACGGAAAAAGAGATCGTGGATTACGTCGCCAGTC
AAGTAACAACCGCGAAAAAGTTGCGCGGAGGAGTTGTGTTTGTGGACGAAGTACCGAAAGGTCTTACCGG
AAAACTCGACGCAAGAAAAATCAGAGAGATCCTCATAAAGGCCAAGAAGGGCGGAAAGATCGCCGTGTAA
TTCTAGAGTCGGGGCGGCCGGCCGCTTCGAGCAGACATGATAAGATACATTGATGAGTTTGGACAAACCA
CAACTAGAATGCAGTGAAAAAAATGCTTTATTTGTGAAATTTGTGATGCTATTGCTTTATTTGTAACCAT
TATAAGCTGCAATAAACAAGTTAACAACAACAATTGCATTCATTTTATGTTTCAGGTTCAGGGGGAGGTG
TGGGAGGTTTTTTAAAGCAAGTAAAACCTCTACAAATGTGGTAAAATCGATAAGGATCTGGATCCGTCGA
CCGATGCCCTTGAGAGCCTTCAACCCAGTCAGCTCCTTCCGGTGGGCGCGGGGCATGACTATCGTCGCCG
CACTTATGACTGTCTTCTTTATCATGCAACTCGTAGGACAGGTGCCGGCAGCGCTCTTCCGCTTCCTCGC
TCACTGACTCGCTGCGCTCGGTCGTTCGGCTGCGGCGAGCGGTATCAGCTCACTCAAAGGCGGTAATACG
GTTATCCACAGAATCAGGGGATAACGCAGGAAAGAACATGTGAGCAAAAGGCCAGCAAAAGGCCAGGAAC
CGTAAAAAGGCCGCGTTGCTGGCGTTTTTCCATAGGCTCCGCCCCCCTGACGAGCATCACAAAAATCGAC
GCTCAAGTCAGAGGTGGCGAAACCCGACAGGACTATAAAGATACCAGGCGTTTCCCCCTGGAAGCTCCCT
CGTGCGCTCTCCTGTTCCGACCCTGCCGCTTACCGGATACCTGTCCGCCTTTCTCCCTTCGGGAAGCGTG
GCGCTTTCTCATAGCTCACGCTGTAGGTATCTCAGTTCGGTGTAGGTCGTTCGCTCCAAGCTGGGCTGTG
TGCACGAACCCCCCGTTCAGCCCGACCGCTGCGCCTTATCCGGTAACTATCGTCTTGAGTCCAACCCGGT
AAGACACGACTTATCGCCACTGGCAGCAGCCACTGGTAACAGGATTAGCAGAGCGAGGTATGTAGGCGGT
GCTACAGAGTTCTTGAAGTGGTGGCCTAACTACGGCTACACTAGAAGAACAGTATTTGGTATCTGCGCTC
TGCTGAAGCCAGTTACCTTCGGAAAAAGAGTTGGTAGCTCTTGATCCGGCAAACAAACCACCGCTGGTAG
CGGTGGTTTTTTTGTTTGCAAGCAGCAGATTACGCGCAGAAAAAAAGGATCTCAAGAAGATCCTTTGATC
TTTTCTACGGGGTCTGACGCTCAGTGGAACGAAAACTCACGTTAAGGGATTTTGGTCATGAGATTATCAA
AAAGGATCTTCACCTAGATCCTTTTAAATTAAAAATGAAGTTTTAAATCAATCTAAAGTATATATGAGTA
AACTTGGTCTGACAGTTACCAATGCTTAATCAGTGAGGCACCTATCTCAGCGATCTGTCTATTTCGTTCA
TCCATAGTTGCCTGACTCCCCGTCGTGTAGATAACTACGATACGGGAGGGCTTACCATCTGGCCCCAGTG
CTGCAATGATACCGCGAGACCCACGCTCACCGGCTCCAGATTTATCAGCAATAAACCAGCCAGCCGGAAG
GGCCGAGCGCAGAAGTGGTCCTGCAACTTTATCCGCCTCCATCCAGTCTATTAATTGTTGCCGGGAAGCT
AGAGTAAGTAGTTCGCCAGTTAATAGTTTGCGCAACGTTGTTGCCATTGCTACAGGCATCGTGGTGTCAC
GCTCGTCGTTTGGTATGGCTTCATTCAGCTCCGGTTCCCAACGATCAAGGCGAGTTACATGATCCCCCAT
GTTGTGCAAAAAAGCGGTTAGCTCCTTCGGTCCTCCGATCGTTGTCAGAAGTAAGTTGGCCGCAGTGTTA
TCACTCATGGTTATGGCAGCACTGCATAATTCTCTTACTGTCATGCCATCCGTAAGATGCTTTTCTGTGA
CTGGTGAGTACTCAACCAAGTCATTCTGAGAATAGTGTATGCGGCGACCGAGTTGCTCTTGCCCGGCGTC
AATACGGGATAATACCGCGCCACATAGCAGAACTTTAAAAGTGCTCATCATTGGAAAACGTTCTTCGGGG
CGAAAACTCTCAAGGATCTTACCGCTGTTGAGATCCAGTTCGATGTAACCCACTCGTGCACCCAACTGAT
CTTCAGCATCTTTTACTTTCACCAGCGTTTCTGGGTGAGCAAAAACAGGAAGGCAAAATGCCGCAAAAAA
GGGAATAAGGGCGACACGGAAATGTTGAATACTCATACTCTTCCTTTTTCAATATTATTGAAGCATTTAT
CAGGGTTATTGTCTCATGAGCGGATACATATTTGAATGTATTTAGAAAAATAAACAAATAGGGGTTCCGC
GCACATTTCCCCGAAAAGTGCCACCTG
[124 nt withheld, positions 4018-4141]
C
[91 nt withheld, positions 4143-4233]
A
[49 nt withheld, positions 4235-4283]
CCTTTGACGTTGGAGTCCACGTTCTTT
[37 nt withheld, positions 4311-4347]
ACCCTATCTCGGTCTATTCTTTTGATTTATAAGGGATTTTGCCGATTTCGGCCTATTGGTTAAAAAATGA
GCTGATTTAACAAAAATTTAACGCGAATTTTAACAAAATATTAACGCTTACAATTTGCCATTCGCCATTC
AGGCTGCGCAACTGTTGGGAAGGGCGATCGGTGCGGGCCTCTTCGCTATTACGCCAGCCCAAGCTACCAT
GATAAGTAAGTAATATTAAGGTACGGGAGGTACTTGGAGCGGCCGCAATAAAATATCTTTATTTTCATTA
CATCTGTGTGTTGGTTTTTTGTGTGAATCGATAGTACTAACATACGCTCTCCATCAAAACAAAACGAAAC
AAAACAAACTAGCAAAATAGGCTGTCCCCAGTGCAAGTGCAGGTGCCAGAACATTTCTCTATCGATAGGT
ACCGAGCTCTTATTTAAGCAGCTGAATTTGAGGCGGCTAGTTTTGAGCACAATAGGTAAATTGACATTAA
ATAATATACTTGACGTTAGGCTTCTTTACTGTAACTCACTTCTGGATGGCATGTTGTTGTCTGTTTTTAC
CTTTCTCCTTCCCCGCCCCCCAATTGATCTATTAGGAAATAGAGAACTATCTTCATTTCTGCTCCTTCTT
CCAGGCTTGAATCTACACAACAGGCCACTCCCCAAAATTCCTCTGCTTAATTTAGAGAGCAGGTTTCAGG
GATTCACCTGGGAACAACAGCAGCAGGCACCTGACTCATATTCCTGGCGGAGAGGAAGGGAGGCCATGTA
GCTGCTCTTCCGTGGACGCGGATGCTTCCTGCCTCATAGCCGGGTCGCCTCCGCGCTAACCCCGTTGAAC
CTTGCAACCAGCCCCTCTAGAGTGTGGAAGAAAGGAGCATCGACCCAGCCTCAGGTTTCACTTCTGTTCT
AGTTTATCTATCCGGCTTAGATTGAGCATCTGTGCTTTCAGAAAATTTTCCCATTTTTGAATCACTAACA
GTACCCTTTATTCTTACTACTGCCAGGGATTCACTATTTTTAAACAGCTTTATTGTCATTTCAGTAGGAT
TTGGGGAAGAAAAGGAAGCGAATACATGTGTTCAATCCGTCATGTTGACTTGAAACTGCTGTTTTAAACT
GCTCTCTTTCTACGTATTTGATTCCTTTTGCTCTACCCATCCCCATGTGCCTCTACTTGTCAAGTATTGG
GAGATTATATAGGTTTCTTGTGTTTGTTGTGGTGATCAAAGTTTCTTGGGGCAGCGCCCTCATTATCTGT
CAGGCCTGGCTTCTACGGCTGAGATTGAGCACAGCCAAGCCTTTGCTCTCCCTACCACTTCTGTCTGTCC
GGCAGAAATTGAGCAGGAGCTTTTCTGTGGGATCTTTCCTTTCCTCTCAATTCTCTTTGCTGGAGAGCTC
TCCAGGATATTGGCAAGGATCTGAATTTGTGGCGCTAGCAGAGAAGCCCGAGTGAGTAACCAACTGTCCC
CAATTGTATTAGCCTTTTAAATAAAGGATTCCCAGCAAACATTCAGAAGAAACCATATGCCTTCCAGGGA
TAGGCAGCTGGAAGAGAGGGAAGAGATTAATACAGAAAAAAGCTATAGGCCATCCCGATCCTATTCTTCA
GTTCCTTTATTGGAGGCATTAAGTTTTATTTTATTAACTTCTTTCTTGCCCTTCAAAAGTTGAGGGTGCT
CACTCCAGGGCTTGTGGATATCTGCCCCAGAGAACCTCAGTGCAAAGGTTTGAAATCACAGCTGGCTGTG
ATTAGAAGGATTGGGAGAGATCAGTGCTTGATTAACTTTCAGCTGCTATTGGTTTGCCTCAGTTCCTGCA
GGAGAATTAATCTGTAGGTTCGAGTAAATTTTGGATCTTAATGGATACCAGATACATTGAGCCCACCCAG
ACCACCAAGATTTTGCAATCCTTTTCCTCACATTTAAATGGTACAAATGAATTCATTCCTCCTTACTCAG
TGAACAGAATAACTCTACCTCAAGGTTTTTCTCATATAGCATTCACTTGATTTTGCCTTCTTTTCCAAGA
AAGTATAGATTCGTTGGGGCAAGGAGATCTGCGATCTGCATCTCAATTAGTCAGCAACCATAGTCCCGCC
CCTAACTCCGCCCATCCCGCCCCTAACTCCGCCCAGTTCCGCCCATTCTCCGCCCCATCGCTGACTAATT
TTTTTTATTTATGCAGAGGCCGAGGCCGCCTCGGCCTCTGAGCTATTCCAGAAGTAGTGAGGAGGCTTTT
TTGGAGGCCTAGGCTTTTGCAAAAAGCTTGG
Features (pLannotate 1.2.2; 12 found; start..end, strand, type, name):
     28..1680    +  CDS            luciferase: firefly luciferase; luc+; enhanced luc+ version of the luciferase gene
   1721..1842    -  polyA_signal   SV40 poly(A) signal: SV40 polyadenylation signal
   1865..1933    -  CDS            large T antigen (fragment): large T antigen from SV40 (simian virus 40)
   1955..2087    +  CDS            TcR (fragment): tetracycline efflux protein; tet; confers resistance to tetracycline
   2267..2855    -  rep_origin     ori: high-copy-number ColE1/pMB1/pBR322/pUC origin of replication
   3026..3886    -  CDS            AmpR: β-lactamase; bla; confers resistance to ampicillin, carbenicillin, and related antibiotics
   3887..3991    -  promoter       AmpR promoter: bla
   4018..4446    +  rep_origin     f1 ori (sequence partly withheld): f1 bacteriophage origin of replication; arrow indicates direction of (+) strand synthesis
   4478..4545    -  CDS            lacZα (fragment): LacZα fragment of β-galactosidase; lacZ fragment
   4604..4652    +  polyA_signal   poly(A) signal: synthetic polyadenylation signal
   4666..4757    +  misc_feature   pause site: RNA polymerase II transcriptional pause signal from the human α2 globin gene
   6414..6610    +  promoter       SV40 promoter: SV40 early promoter
