[The description below was written by a language model from this plasmid's Addgene catalogue record and pLannotate feature annotations shown in this document.]
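Description:
pGL3-noSV40-humanEC1.45_p300peak1-2_4XCoordinatorMutant#1-2-3-4 is a firefly luciferase enhancer reporter built on the Promega pGL3-Promoter backbone, intended for transfection into mammalian cells and propagated in E. coli as a high-copy plasmid. Its bacterial maintenance elements are a ColE1/pUC-type origin and an ampicillin resistance gene (β-lactamase) driven by its own bla promoter. It also carries an f1 phage origin, which allows single-stranded DNA production. Short annotated fragments of lacZα, a tetracycline resistance gene and SV40 large T antigen are backbone remnants rather than functional genes.

The reporter unit consists of the SV40 early promoter driving the luc+ version of firefly luciferase, followed by an SV40 polyadenylation signal. Upstream of the cloning region, a synthetic poly(A) signal and an RNA polymerase II pause site from the human α2 globin gene limit read-through transcription from the backbone, so that luciferase output reflects the promoter and the tested element.

The roughly 1.6 kb human insert lies in the unannotated stretch between the pause site and the SV40 promoter. It comprises p300 peaks 1 and 2 from the SOX9 enhancer cluster EC1.45, with four Coordinator motifs (#1 to #4) mutated. Despite "noSV40" in the plasmid name, both the catalogue entry and the feature table list an SV40 promoter, and the record does not explain what the term refers to.

The construct serves as a mutant test article for measuring how loss of the Coordinator motifs affects enhancer activity, presumably by comparison with a wild-type version. The associated publication concerns long-range SOX9 enhancers in human neural crest and craniofacial disease.
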