Addgene plasmid #173992: pGL3-noSV40-humanEC1.45_p300peak1-2_4XCoordinatorMutant#1-2-3-4
Purpose: Firefly luciferase enhancer reporter plasmid.
Depositing lab: Joanna Wysocka. Depositing organization: Stanford University. Publication: Loss of Extreme Long-Range Enhancers in Human Neural Crest Drives a Craniofacial Disorder. Long HK, Osterwalder M, Welsh IC, Hansen K, Davies JOJ, Liu YE, Koska M, Adams AT, Aho R, Arora N, Ikeda K, Williams RM, Sauka-Spengler T, Porteus MH, Mohun T, Dickel DE, Swigut T, Hughes JR, Higgs DR, Visel A, Selleri L, Wysocka J. Cell Stem Cell. 2020 Nov 5;27(5):765-783.e14. doi: 10.1016/j.stem.2020.09.001. Epub 2020 Sep 28. PubMed 32991838.
Backbone
  Vector backbone: pGL3-Promoter, GenBank: U47298.2
  Backbone manufacturer: Promega
  Backbone size w/o insert (bp): 5016
  Vector type: Luciferase
Growth in bacteria
  Bacterial resistance: Ampicillin, 100 μg/mL
  Growth temperature: 37°C
  Growth strain: DH5alpha
  Copy number: High Copy
Gene/Insert
  Gene/Insert name: p300 peak 1 and peak 2 from SOX9 enhancer cluster EC1.45 with Coordinator motifs #1, #2, #3 and #4 mutated
  Species: H. sapiens (human)
  Insert size (bp): 1602
  Mutation: 4X Coordinator motif mutations #1-2-3-4
  Promoter: SV40 promoter
  Cloning method: Restriction Enzyme; 5′ cloning site unknown (unknown if destroyed)
  Sequencing primers: 5′ CGCTCTCCATCAAAACAAAACG; 3′ GAGTTAGGGGCGGGATGG
Terms and licenses: Academic/Nonprofit Terms; Industry Terms: Not Available to Industry
How to cite: pGL3-noSV40-humanEC1.45_p300peak1-2_4XCoordinatorMutant#1-2-3-4 was a gift from Joanna Wysocka (Addgene plasmid # 173992 ; http://n2t.net/addgene:173992 ; RRID:Addgene_173992)
